Addgene plasmid #79707: CSK21_HUMAN_D0
Purpose: This plasmid encodes the kinase domain of CSK21. Intended for co-expression with Lambda Phosphatase that accompanies this set to enhance bacterial kinase expression.
Depositing lab: John Chodera & Nicholas Levinson & Markus Seeliger. Depositing organization: Memorial Sloan-Kettering Cancer Center. Publication: An open library of human kinase domain constructs for automated bacterial expression. Albanese SK, Parton DL, Isik M, Rodriguez-Laureano L, Hanson SM, Behr JM, Gradia S, Jeans C, Levinson NM, Seeliger MA, Chodera JD. Biochemistry. 2018 Jul 13. doi: 10.1021/acs.biochem.7b01081. PubMed 30004690.
Backbone
  Vector backbone: pET His10 TEV LIC cloning vector (2B-T-10)
  Backbone manufacturer: Scott Gradia (Addgene plasmid # 78173)
  Vector type: Bacterial Expression
Growth in bacteria
  Bacterial resistance: Ampicillin, 100 μg/mL
  Growth temperature: 37°C
  Growth strain: DH5alpha
  Copy number: Low Copy
Gene/Insert
  Gene/Insert name: CSK21
  Species: H. sapiens (human)
  Promoter: T7
  Tag / fusion protein: His10-TEV (N terminal on backbone)
  Cloning method: Ligation Independent Cloning
  Sequencing primers: 5′ T7; 3′ T7 reverse
Terms and licenses: Academic/Nonprofit Terms; Industry Terms: Not Available to Industry
Depositor comments: This plasmid was generated as part of an open library of human kinase domain constructs for automated bacterial expression. The work can be found here doi: http://dx.doi.org/10.1101/038711 The lambda phosphatase expression vector can be found at https://www.addgene.org/79748/ The YopH Phosphatase expression vector can be found at https://www.addgene.org/79749/
How to cite: CSK21_HUMAN_D0 was a gift from John Chodera & Nicholas Levinson & Markus Seeliger (Addgene plasmid # 79707 ; http://n2t.net/addgene:79707 ; RRID:Addgene_79707)
