[The description below was written by a language model from this plasmid's Addgene catalogue record.]
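Description:
CSK21_HUMAN_D0 is a bacterial expression plasmid that encodes the kinase domain of human CSK21, the UniProt-style name for casein kinase II subunit alpha. It is built on the pET His10 TEV LIC cloning vector (2B-T-10), and the insert was introduced by ligation-independent cloning. The plasmid is selected with ampicillin, is recorded as low copy, and is propagated in a standard cloning strain (DH5alpha). The record does not list the origin of replication or the exact residue boundaries of the kinase domain, and no feature table is provided.

Expression is driven by a T7 promoter, so protein production requires an E. coli host that supplies T7 RNA polymerase. The backbone adds an N-terminal His10 tag followed by a TEV protease recognition site. The ten-histidine tag allows capture of the kinase domain by immobilised metal affinity chromatography, and the TEV site allows the tag to be cleaved off afterwards.

The construct belongs to an open library of human kinase domain constructs designed for automated bacterial expression. It is intended to be co-expressed with the Lambda phosphatase plasmid that accompanies the set, which is stated to enhance bacterial kinase expression. A YopH phosphatase vector is also available in the same collection. Typical uses would be producing recombinant kinase domain for biochemical, biophysical or structural work, although the record states only the expression purpose. Distribution is limited to academic and nonprofit users.
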