>Addgene plasmid #79707 | CSK21_HUMAN_D0 | addgene partial sequence | sequence record 159300 | T7 5'-TAATACGACTCACTATAGGG-3'
TCCGGAGAGCTCTTTAATTAAGCGGCCGCCCTGCAGGACTCGAGTTCTAGAAATAATTTTGTTTAACTTT
AAGAAGGAGATATACATATGAAATCTTCTCACCATCACCATCACCATCACCATCACCATGAAAACCTGTA
CTTCCAATCCAATGCAATGTCGGGACCCGTGCCAAGCAGAGCCAGAGTTTACACAGATGTTAATACACAC
AGACCTCGAGAATACTGGGATTACGAGTCACATGTGGTGGAATGGGGAAATCAAGATGACTACCAGCTGG
TTCGAAAATTAGGCCGAGGTAAATACAGTGAAGTATTTGAAGCCATCAACATCACAAATAATGAAAAAGT
TGTTGTTAAAATTCTCAAGCCAGTAAAAAAGAAGAAAATTAAGCGTGAAATAAAGATTTTGGAGAATTTG
AGAGGAGGTCCCAACATCATCACACTGGCAGACATTGTAAAAGACCCTGTGTCACGAACCCCCGCCTTGG
TTTTTGAACACGTAAACAACACAGACTTCAAGCAATTGTACCAGACGTTAACAGACTATGATATTCGATT
TTACATGTATGAGATTCTGAAGGCCCTGGATTATTGTCACAGCATGGGAATTATGCACAGAGATGTCAAG
CCCCATAATGTCATGATTGATCATGAGCACAGAAAGCTACGACTAATAGACTGGGGTTTGGCTGAGTTTT
ATCATCCTGGCCAAGAATATAATGTCCGAGTTGCTTCCCGATACTTCAAAGGTCCTGAGCTACTTGTAGA
CTATCAGATGTACGATTATAGTTTGGATATGTGGAGTTTGGGTTGTATGCTGGCAAGTATGATCTTTCGG
AAGGAGCCATTTTTCCATGGACATGACAATTATGATCAGTTGGTGAGGATAGCCAAGGTTCTGGGGACAG
AAGATTTATATGACTATATTGACAAATACAACATTGAATTAGATCCACGTTTCAATGATATCTTGGGCAG
ACACTCTCGAAAGCGATGGGAACGCTTTGTCCACAGTGAAATCGCCCTGCAGCCTGGGCTTG
