>Addgene plasmid #79707 | CSK21_HUMAN_D0 | addgene partial sequence | sequence record 159301 | T7term 5'-GCTAGTTATTGCTCAGCGG-3'
TTTGTTAGCAGCCGGATCAGCGCGCACGCGTGGTACCGGCCGGCCACCAGGTGGCGCGCCGCGATCGCGG
ATCCGTTATCCACTTCCAATGTTATTAACCCATTCGAGCCTGGTCCTTCACAACAGTGTAGAAATAGGGG
TGCTCCATTGCCTCTCTTGCAGTAAGTCGTGACTGGTGGTCATATCGCAGCAGTTTGTCCAGGAAATCCA
AGGCCTCAGGGCTGACAAGGTGCTGATTTTCACTGTGGACAAAGCGTTCCCATCGCTTTCGAGAGTGTCT
GCCCAAGATATCATTGAAACGTGGATCTAATTCAATGTTGTATTTGTCAATATAGTCATATAAATCTTCT
GTCCCCAGAACCTTGGCTATCCTCACCAACTGATCATAATTGTCATGTCCATGGAAAAATGGCTCCTTCC
GAAAGATCATACTTGCCAGCATACAACCCAAACTCCACATATCCAAACTATAATCGTACATCTGATAGTC
TACAAGTAGCTCAGGACCTTTGAAGTATCGGGAAGCAACTCGGACATTATATTCTTGGCCAGGATGATAA
AACTCAGCCAAACCCCAGTCTATTAGTCGTAGCTTTCTGTGCTCATGATCAATCATGACATTATGGGGCT
TGACATCTCTGTGCATAATTCCCATGCTGTGACAATAATCCAGGGCCTTCAGAATCTCATACATGTAAAA
TCGAATATCATAGTCTGTTAACGTCTGGTACAATTGCTTGAAGTCTGTGTTGTTTACGTGTTCAAAAACC
AAGGCGGGGGTTCGTGACACAGGGTCTTTTACAATGTCTGCCAGTGTGATGATGTTGGGACCTCCTCTCA
AATTCTCCAAAATCTTTATTTCACGCTTAATTTTCTTCTTTTTTACTGGCTTGAGAATTTTAACAACAAC
TTTTTCATTATTTGTGATGTTGATGGCTTCAAATACTTCACTGTATTTACCTCGGCCTAATTTTCGAACC
AGCTGGTAGTCATCTTGA
