>Addgene plasmid #79707 | CSK21_HUMAN_D0 | depositor partial sequence | sequence record 159302 | Sequence of gene (CSK21_HUMAN) inserted into backbone.
ATGTCGGGACCCGTGCCAAGCAGAGCCAGAGTTTACACAGATGTTAATACACACAGACCTCGAGAATACT
GGGATTACGAGTCACATGTGGTGGAATGGGGAAATCAAGATGACTACCAGCTGGTTCGAAAATTAGGCCG
AGGTAAATACAGTGAAGTATTTGAAGCCATCAACATCACAAATAATGAAAAAGTTGTTGTTAAAATTCTC
AAGCCAGTAAAAAAGAAGAAAATTAAGCGTGAAATAAAGATTTTGGAGAATTTGAGAGGAGGTCCCAACA
TCATCACACTGGCAGACATTGTAAAAGACCCTGTGTCACGAACCCCCGCCTTGGTTTTTGAACACGTAAA
CAACACAGACTTCAAGCAATTGTACCAGACGTTAACAGACTATGATATTCGATTTTACATGTATGAGATT
CTGAAGGCCCTGGATTATTGTCACAGCATGGGAATTATGCACAGAGATGTCAAGCCCCATAATGTCATGA
TTGATCATGAGCACAGAAAGCTACGACTAATAGACTGGGGTTTGGCTGAGTTTTATCATCCTGGCCAAGA
ATATAATGTCCGAGTTGCTTCCCGATACTTCAAAGGTCCTGAGCTACTTGTAGACTATCAGATGTACGAT
TATAGTTTGGATATGTGGAGTTTGGGTTGTATGCTGGCAAGTATGATCTTTCGGAAGGAGCCATTTTTCC
ATGGACATGACAATTATGATCAGTTGGTGAGGATAGCCAAGGTTCTGGGGACAGAAGATTTATATGACTA
TATTGACAAATACAACATTGAATTAGATCCACGTTTCAATGATATCTTGGGCAGACACTCTCGAAAGCGA
TGGGAACGCTTTGTCCACAGTGAAAATCAGCACCTTGTCAGCCCTGAGGCCTTGGATTTCCTGGACAAAC
TGCTGCGATATGACCACCAGTCACGACTTACTGCAAGAGAGGCAATGGAGCACCCCTATTTCTACACTGT
TGTGAAGGACCAGGCTCGAATGGGT
